Addgene plasmid #120780: GGE270
Purpose: Part of GoldenGate Yarrowia lipolytica toolkit for assembling an expression plasmid for Y. lipolytic yeast. Coding sequence of fluorescent protein in position 1 (G1_YFP)
Depositing lab: Tristan Rossignol. Depositing organization: INRAE Jouy-en-Josas. Publication: A modular Golden Gate toolkit for Yarrowia lipolytica synthetic biology. Larroude M, Park YK, Soudier P, Kubiak M, Nicaud JM, Rossignol T. Microb Biotechnol. 2019 May 31. doi: 10.1111/1751-7915.13427. PubMed 31148366.
Backbone
  Vector backbone: pCR4Blunt-TOPO
  Vector type: Cloning/assembly plasmid
Growth in bacteria
  Bacterial resistance: Kanamycin, 50 μg/mL
  Growth temperature: 37°C
  Growth strain: DH5alpha
  Copy number: High Copy
Gene/Insert
  Gene/Insert name: G1_YFP
  Species: Synthetic
  Insert size (bp): 728
  Cloning method: TOPO Cloning
Terms and licenses: Academic/Nonprofit Terms; Industry Terms: Not Available to Industry
How to cite: GGE270 was a gift from Tristan Rossignol (Addgene plasmid # 120780 ; http://n2t.net/addgene:120780 ; RRID:Addgene_120780)
