[The description below was written by a language model from this plasmid's Addgene catalogue record and pLannotate feature annotations shown in this document.]
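Description:
GGE270 is a part-donor plasmid from a modular Golden Gate toolkit for building expression plasmids for the yeast Yarrowia lipolytica. It is a bacterial cloning/assembly vector rather than a yeast expression plasmid. The catalogue lists pCR4Blunt-TOPO as the backbone, into which a synthetic 728 bp insert named G1_YFP was placed by TOPO cloning. The sequenced record is 4,263 nt and carries a high-copy ColE1/pUC-type origin for propagation in E. coli. Selection is with kanamycin through the Tn5-derived NeoR/KanR aminoglycoside phosphotransferase gene. The annotation also detects a BleoR (Sh ble) coding sequence downstream of a partial AmpR promoter, along with backbone remnants such as fragments of lacI, tnpA and the bom region. SP6 and T7 promoters flank the cloning site, which differs somewhat from what the stated backbone name might suggest.

The payload is a fluorescent protein coding sequence annotated as EYFP (enhanced YFP, matching the mammalian codon-optimised variant). It sits between the lac promoter/operator region and the lacZα–ccdB fusion fragments typical of TOPO vectors, in which an insert disrupts the lethal ccdB fusion so that recombinant clones are positively selected. No yeast promoter, terminator, marker or replication element is present, consistent with its role as a single building block. "G1" denotes the gene slot of the first transcription unit, so the YFP sequence is meant to be released and joined to promoter, terminator and other toolkit parts during Golden Gate assembly. The type IIS sites and overhangs are not annotated in the feature table. The part is typically used as a reporter, for example to characterise promoters or validate assemblies in Y. lipolytica.
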