Features (pLannotate 1.2.2; 15 found; start..end, strand, type, name):
      2..94      +  CDS            lacI (fragment): lac repressor; lacI; The lac repressor binds to the lac operator to inhibit transcription in E. coli. This inhibition can be relieved by adding lactose or isopropyl-β-D-thiogalactopyranoside (IPTG).
    107..128     +  protein_bind   CAP binding site: CAP binding activates transcription in the presence of cAMP. E. coli catabolite activator protein
    143..173     +  promoter       lac promoter: promoter for the E. coli lac operon
    181..197     +  protein_bind   lac operator: The lac repressor binds to the lac operator to inhibit transcription in E. coli. This inhibition can be relieved by adding lactose or isopropyl-β-D-thiogalactopyranoside (IPTG). lac repressor encoded by lacI
    239..257     +  promoter       SP6 promoter: promoter for bacteriophage SP6 RNA polymerase
    348..1067    +  CDS            EYFP: enhanced YFP mammalian codon-optimized
   1152..1170    -  promoter       T7 promoter: promoter for bacteriophage T7 RNA polymerase
   1173..1320    +  CDS            lacZα (fragment): LacZα fragment of β-galactosidase; lacZ fragment
   1330..1633    +  CDS            ccdB (fragment): CcdB, a bacterial toxin that poisons DNA gyrase; ccdB; Plasmids containing the ccdB gene cannot be propagated in standard E. coli strains.
   1681..1950    +  CDS            tnpA (fragment): TN5P_ECOLX - Also known as tnp. Experimental evidence at protein level: Swiss-Prot protein existence level 1. Mediates transposition of transposon Tn5 by a 'cut and paste' mechanism. First, the monomeric transposase binds the 19 bp inverted DNA repeats flanking the transposon. Then, dimerization of the DNA- bound transposase creates a synaptic DNA complex. After nicking of the first DNA strand, excision of the transposon proceeds through a series of intermediates. The transposase then mediates the insertion of the transposon at a new site by strand transfer. The activity of the wild- type tran
   1982..2776    +  CDS            NeoR/KanR: aminoglycoside phosphotransferase from Tn5; aph(3')-II (or nptII); confers resistance to neomycin, kanamycin, and G418 (Geneticin®)
   2797..2847    -  misc_feature   bom (fragment): basis of mobility region from pBR322
   2874..2962    +  promoter       AmpR promoter (fragment): bla
   2982..3356    +  CDS            BleoR: antibiotic-binding protein; Sh ble from Streptoalloteichus hindustanus; confers resistance to bleomycin, phleomycin, and Zeocin™
   3494..4082    +  rep_origin     ori: high-copy-number ColE1/pMB1/pBR322/pUC origin of replication
>Addgene plasmid #120780 | GGE270 | addgene full sequence | sequence record 263166 | Addgene NGS Result
AGCGCCCAATACGCAAACCGCCTCTCCCCGCGCGTTGGCCGATTCATTAATGCAGCTGGCACGACAGGTT
TCCCGACTGGAAAGCGGGCAGTGAGCGCAACGCAATTAATGTGAGTTAGCTCACTCATTAGGCACCCCAG
GCTTTACACTTTATGCTTCCGGCTCGTATGTTGTGTGGAATTGTGAGCGGATAACAATTTCACACAGGAA
ACAGCTATGACCATGATTACGCCAAGCTATTTAGGTGACACTATAGAATACTCAAGCTATGCATCAAGCT
TGGTACCGAGCTCGGATCCACTAGTAACGGCCGCCAGTGTGCTGGAATTCGCCCTTGGGGGTCTCTAATG
GTGAGCAAGGGCGAGGAGCTGTTCACCGGGGTGGTGCCCATCCTGGTCGAGCTGGACGGCGACGTAAACG
GCCACAAGTTCAGCGTGTCCGGCGAGGGCGAGGGCGATGCCACCTACGGCAAGCTGACCCTGAAGTTCAT
CTGCACCACCGGCAAGCTGCCCGTGCCCTGGCCCACCCTCGTGACCACCTTCGGCTACGGCCTGCAGTGC
TTCGCCCGCTACCCCGACCACATGAAGCAGCACGACTTCTTCAAGTCCGCCATGCCCGAAGGCTACGTCC
AGGAGCGCACCATCTTCTTCAAGGACGACGGCAACTACAAGACCCGCGCCGAGGTGAAGTTCGAGGGCGA
CACCCTGGTGAACCGCATCGAGCTGAAGGGCATCGACTTCAAGGAGGACGGCAACATCCTGGGGCACAAG
CTGGAGTACAACTACAACAGCCACAACGTCTATATCATGGCCGACAAGCAGAAGAACGGCATCAAGGTGA
ACTTCAAGATCCGCCACAACATCGAGGACGGCAGCGTGCAGCTCGCCGACCACTACCAGCAGAACACCCC
CATCGGCGACGGCCCCGTGCTGCTGCCCGACAACCACTACCTGAGCTACCAGTCCGCCCTGAGCAAAGAC
CCCAACGAGAAGCGCGATCACATGGTCCTGCTGGAGTTCGTGACCGCCGCCGGGATCACTCTCGGCATGG
ACGAGCTGTACAAGTAATCTAAGAGACCGGGAAGGGCGAATTCTGCAGATATCCATCACACTGGCGGCCG
CTCGAGCATGCATCTAGAGGGCCCAATTCGCCCTATAGTGAGTCGTATTACAATTCACTGGCCGTCGTTT
TACAACGTCGTGACTGGGAAAACCCTGGCGTTACCCAACTTAATCGCCTTGCAGCACATCCCCCTTTCGC
CAGCTGGCGTAATAGCGAAGAGGCCCGCACCGATCGCCCTTCCCAACAGTTGCGCAGCCTATACGTACGG
CAGTTTAAGGTTTACACCTATAAAAGAGAGAGCCGTTATCGTCTGTTTGTGGATGTACAGAGTGATATTA
TTGACACGCCGGGGCGACGGATGGTGATCCCCCTGGCCAGTGCACGTCTGCTGTCAGATAAAGTCTCCCG
TGAACTTTACCCGGTGGTGCATATCGGGGATGAAAGCTGGCGCATGATGACCACCGATATGGCCAGTGTG
CCGGTCTCCGTTATCGGGGAAGAAGTGGCTGATCTCAGCCACCGCGAAAATGACATCAAAAACGCCATTA
ACCTGATGTTCTGGGGAATATAAATGTCAGGCATGAGATTATCAAAAAGGATCTTCACCTAGATCCTTTT
CACGTAGAAAGCCAGTCCGCAGAAACGGTGCTGACCCCGGATGAATGTCAGCTACTGGGCTATCTGGACA
AGGGAAAACGCAAGCGCAAAGAGAAAGCAGGTAGCTTGCAGTGGGCTTACATGGCGATAGCTAGACTGGG
CGGTTTTATGGACAGCAAGCGAACCGGAATTGCCAGCTGGGGCGCCCTCTGGTAAGGTTGGGAAGCCCTG
CAAAGTAAACTGGATGGCTTTCTTGCCGCCAAGGATCTGATGGCGCAGGGGATCAAGCTCTGATCAAGAG
ACAGGATGAGGATCGTTTCGCATGATTGAACAAGATGGATTGCACGCAGGTTCTCCGGCCGCTTGGGTGG
AGAGGCTATTCGGCTATGACTGGGCACAACAGACAATCGGCTGCTCTGATGCCGCCGTGTTCCGGCTGTC
AGCGCAGGGGCGCCCGGTTCTTTTTGTCAAGACCGACCTGTCCGGTGCCCTGAATGAACTGCAAGACGAG
GCAGCGCGGCTATCGTGGCTGGCCACGACGGGCGTTCCTTGCGCAGCTGTGCTCGACGTTGTCACTGAAG
CGGGAAGGGACTGGCTGCTATTGGGCGAAGTGCCGGGGCAGGATCTCCTGTCATCTCACCTTGCTCCTGC
CGAGAAAGTATCCATCATGGCTGATGCAATGCGGCGGCTGCATACGCTTGATCCGGCTACCTGCCCATTC
GACCACCAAGCGAAACATCGCATCGAGCGAGCACGTACTCGGATGGAAGCCGGTCTTGTCGATCAGGATG
ATCTGGACGAAGAGCATCAGGGGCTCGCGCCAGCCGAACTGTTCGCCAGGCTCAAGGCGAGCATGCCCGA
CGGCGAGGATCTCGTCGTGACCCATGGCGATGCCTGCTTGCCGAATATCATGGTGGAAAATGGCCGCTTT
TCTGGATTCATCGACTGTGGCCGGCTGGGTGTGGCGGACCGCTATCAGGACATAGCGTTGGCTACCCGTG
ATATTGCTGAAGAGCTTGGCGGCGAATGGGCTGACCGCTTCCTCGTGCTTTACGGTATCGCCGCTCCCGA
TTCGCAGCGCATCGCCTTCTATCGCCTTCTTGACGAGTTCTTCTGAATTATTAACGCTTACAATTTCCTG
ATGCGGTATTTTCTCCTTACGCATCTGTGCGGTATTTCACACCGCATCAGGTGGCACTTTTCGGGGAAAT
GTGCGCGGAACCCCTATTTGTTTATTTTTCTAAATACATTCAAATATGTATCCGCTCATGAGACAATAAC
CCTGATAAATGCTTCAATAATAGCACGTGAGGAGGGCCACCATGGCCAAGTTGACCAGTGCCGTTCCGGT
GCTCACCGCGCGCGACGTCGCCGGAGCGGTCGAGTTCTGGACCGACCGGCTCGGGTTCTCCCGGGACTTC
GTGGAGGACGACTTCGCCGGTGTGGTCCGGGACGACGTGACCCTGTTCATCAGCGCGGTCCAGGACCAGG
TGGTGCCGGACAACACCCTGGCCTGGGTGTGGGTGCGCGGCCTGGACGAGCTGTACGCCGAGTGGTCGGA
GGTCGTGTCCACGAACTTCCGGGACGCCTCCGGGCCGGCCATGACCGAGATCGGCGAGCAGCCGTGGGGG
CGGGAGTTCGCCCTGCGCGACCCGGCCGGCAACTGCGTGCACTTCGTGGCCGAGGAGCAGGACTGACACG
TGCTAAAACTTCATTTTTAATTTAAAAGGATCTAGGTGAAGATCCTTTTTGATAATCTCATGACCAAAAT
CCCTTAACGTGAGTTTTCGTTCCACTGAGCGTCAGACCCCGTAGAAAAGATCAAAGGATCTTCTTGAGAT
CCTTTTTTTCTGCGCGTAATCTGCTGCTTGCAAACAAAAAAACCACCGCTACCAGCGGTGGTTTGTTTGC
CGGATCAAGAGCTACCAACTCTTTTTCCGAAGGTAACTGGCTTCAGCAGAGCGCAGATACCAAATACTGT
TCTTCTAGTGTAGCCGTAGTTAGGCCACCACTTCAAGAACTCTGTAGCACCGCCTACATACCTCGCTCTG
CTAATCCTGTTACCAGTGGCTGCTGCCAGTGGCGATAAGTCGTGTCTTACCGGGTTGGACTCAAGACGAT
AGTTACCGGATAAGGCGCAGCGGTCGGGCTGAACGGGGGGTTCGTGCACACAGCCCAGCTTGGAGCGAAC
GACCTACACCGAACTGAGATACCTACAGCGTGAGCTATGAGAAAGCGCCACGCTTCCCGAAGGGAGAAAG
GCGGACAGGTATCCGGTAAGCGGCAGGGTCGGAACAGGAGAGCGCACGAGGGAGCTTCCAGGGGGAAACG
CCTGGTATCTTTATAGTCCTGTCGGGTTTCGCCACCTCTGACTTGAGCGTCGATTTTTGTGATGCTCGTC
AGGGGGGCGGAGCCTATGGAAAAACGCCAGCAACGCGGCCTTTTTACGGTTCCTGGCCTTTTGCTGGCCT
TTTGCTCACATGTTCTTTCCTGCGTTATCCCCTGATTCTGTGGATAACCGTATTACCGCCTTTGAGTGAG
CTGATACCGCTCGCCGCAGCCGAACGACCGAGCGCAGCGAGTCAGTGAGCGAGGAAGCGGAAG
