>Addgene plasmid #120780 | GGE270 | depositor partial sequence | sequence record 229390 | G1_YFP
GGTCTCTAATGGTGAGCAAGGGCGAGGAGCTGTTCACCGGGGTGGTGCCCATCCTGGTCGAGCTGGACGG
CGACGTAAACGGCCACAAGTTCAGCGTGTCCGGCGAGGGCGAGGGCGATGCCACCTACGGCAAGCTGACC
CTGAAGTTCATCTGCACCACCGGCAAGCTGCCCGTGCCCTGGCCCACCCTCGTGACCACCTTCGGCTACG
GCCTGCAGTGCTTCGCCCGCTACCCCGACCACATGAAGCAGCACGACTTCTTCAAGTCCGCCATGCCCGA
AGGCTACGTCCAGGAGCGCACCATCTTCTTCAAGGACGACGGCAACTACAAGACCCGCGCCGAGGTGAAG
TTCGAGGGCGACACCCTGGTGAACCGCATCGAGCTGAAGGGCATCGACTTCAAGGAGGACGGCAACATCC
TGGGGCACAAGCTGGAGTACAACTACAACAGCCACAACGTCTATATCATGGCCGACAAGCAGAAGAACGG
CATCAAGGTGAACTTCAAGATCCGCCACAACATCGAGGACGGCAGCGTGCAGCTCGCCGACCACTACCAG
CAGAACACCCCCATCGGCGACGGCCCCGTGCTGCTGCCCGACAACCACTACCTGAGCTACCAGTCCGCCC
TGAGCAAAGACCCCAACGAGAAGCGCGATCACATGGTCCTGCTGGAGTTCGTGACCGCCGCCGGGATCAC
TCTCGGCATGGACGAGCTGTACAAGTAATCTAAGAGACC
